Addgene plasmid #78904: pAct:MCP-VP64
Purpose: Expresses MCP:VP64 under actin promoter for "Scaffold" CRISPRa in Drosophila cells
Depositing lab: Norbert Perrimon. Depositing organization: Harvard Medical School. Publication: Comparison of Cas9 activators in multiple species. Chavez A, Tuttle M, Pruitt BW, Ewen-Campen B, Chari R, Ter-Ovanesyan D, Haque SJ, Cecchi RJ, Kowal EJ, Buchthal J, Housden BE, Perrimon N, Collins JJ, Church G. Nat Methods. 2016 May 23. doi: 10.1038/nmeth.3871. PubMed 27214048.
Backbone
  Vector backbone: pAWG
  Vector type: Insect Expression, CRISPR
Growth in bacteria
  Bacterial resistance: Ampicillin, 100 μg/mL
  Growth temperature: 37°C
  Growth strain: DH5alpha
  Copy number: Unknown
Gene/Insert
  Gene/Insert name: MS2:VP64
  Promoter: pActin (Drosophila)
  Cloning method: Gibson Cloning
  Sequencing primers: 5′ TTTGAACGCGACTTGAGAGC
Resource information
  A portion of this plasmid was derived from a plasmid made by: MCP:VP64 cloned from PMID 25533786 into vector actin-driven expression in Drosophila cells
Terms and licenses: Academic/Nonprofit Terms; Industry Terms: Not Available to Industry
How to cite: pAct:MCP-VP64 was a gift from Norbert Perrimon (Addgene plasmid # 78904 ; http://n2t.net/addgene:78904 ; RRID:Addgene_78904)
