[The description below was written by a language model from this plasmid's Addgene catalogue record and pLannotate feature annotations shown in this document.]
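Description:
pAct:MCP-VP64 is an insect-cell expression plasmid built on the pAWG backbone, a Gateway-style Drosophila vector in which the actin 5C (Ac5) promoter drives constitutive expression. It is maintained in E. coli through a high-copy ColE1/pUC-type origin and selected with ampicillin via the β-lactamase gene. The record lists no selectable marker for insect cells, so it appears suited to transient transfection of cultured Drosophila cells.

The payload, inserted by Gibson cloning between the attB1 and attB2 sites downstream of the Ac5 promoter, is a fusion of the bacteriophage MS2 coat protein (MCP) to the VP64 transcriptional activation domain, which is made of tandem copies of the minimal herpes simplex virus VP16 activation motif. The annotation tool picks this up only as a short VP16-repeat fragment. A short match to a FLAG epitope sequence lies just upstream of the coat protein coding region. The backbone's EGFP open reading frame follows attB2, and after it come SV40 small t intron and large T-derived sequences and the SV40 polyadenylation signal. The record does not state whether EGFP is translated in frame with MCP-VP64 or is cut off by a stop codon. The brief lacI and λ Exo matches look like backbone remnants with no functional role.

The plasmid supplies the activator for "scaffold" CRISPRa. In this approach, a guide RNA extended with MS2 hairpins is bound by nuclease-dead Cas9 and recruits MCP-VP64 to a target promoter to raise transcription. It therefore has to be used alongside separate dCas9 and MS2-tagged guide RNA constructs. It was deposited as part of a cross-species comparison of Cas9-based activators.
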