Features (pLannotate 1.2.2; 17 found; start..end, strand, type, name):
      1..54      +  CDS            lacI (fragment): lac repressor; lacI; The lac repressor binds to the lac operator to inhibit transcription in E. coli. This inhibition can be relieved by adding lactose or isopropyl-β-D-thiogalactopyranoside (IPTG).
    140..2649    +  promoter       Ac5 promoter: Drosophila melanogaster actin 5C promoter
   2667..2691    +  protein_bind   attB1: mutant version of attB; recombination site for the Gateway® BP reaction BP Clonase™
   2742..2761    +  CDS            3xFLAG (fragment): three tandem FLAG® epitope tags
   2769..3119    +  CDS            CAPSD_BPMS2 (fragment): Experimental evidence at protein level: Swiss-Prot protein existence level 1. Acts as a translational repressor of viral replicase synthesis late in infection. This latter function is the result of capsid protein interaction with an RNA hairpin which contains the replicase ribosome-binding site. From Escherichia phage MS2 (Bacteriophage MS2).
   3264..3280    +  CDS            VP96 (fragment): 6 tandem repeats of the minimal activation domain of herpes simplex virus VP16 (Cheng et al., 2013)
   3310..3334    -  protein_bind   attB2: mutant version of attB; recombination site for the Gateway® BP reaction BP Clonase™
   3348..4064    +  CDS            EGFP: EGFP is a basic (constitutively fluorescent) green fluorescent protein published in 1996, derived from Aequorea victoria. It is reported to be a rapidly-maturing weak dimer with moderate acid sensitivity.
   4093..4167    +  CDS            small t antigen (fragment): SV40 (simian virus 40) small t antigen
   4169..4234    +  intron         small t intron: SV40 (simian virus 40) small t antigen intron
   4364..4384    +  CDS            SV40 NLS: nuclear localization signal of SV40 (simian virus 40) large T antigen
   4703..4786    +  CDS            large T antigen (fragment): large T antigen from SV40 (simian virus 40)
   4809..4943    +  polyA_signal   SV40 poly(A) signal: SV40 polyadenylation signal
   4961..5023    -  CDS            Exo (fragment): 5' to 3' double-stranded DNA exonuclease in the λ Red system; exo; creates 3' single-stranded DNA tails
   5022..5039    +  promoter       AmpR promoter (fragment): bla
   5040..5900    +  CDS            AmpR: β-lactamase; bla; confers resistance to ampicillin, carbenicillin, and related antibiotics
   6071..6659    +  rep_origin     ori: high-copy-number ColE1/pMB1/pBR322/pUC origin of replication
>Addgene plasmid #78904 | pAct:MCP-VP64 | depositor full sequence | sequence record 147557 | pAct:MCP-VP64 sequence 6841 bps
GCGCCCAATACGCAAACCGCCTCTCCCCGCGCGTTGGCCGATTCATTAATGCAGGCAACTCGTGAAAGGT
AGGCGGATCAGCGGCCGCAGCATGCAATTCTATATTCTAAAAACACAAATGATACTTCTAAAAAAAAATC
ATGAATGGCATCAACTCTGAATCAAATCTTTGCAGATGCACCTACTTCTCATTTCCACTGTCACATCATT
TTTCCAGATCTCGCTGCCTGTTATGTGGCCCACAAACCAAGACACGTTTTATGGCCATTAAAGCTGGCTG
ATCGTCGCCAAACACCAAATACATAATGAATATGTACACATTCGAGAAAGAAGCGATCAAAGAAGCGTCT
TCGGGCGGAGTAGGAGAATGCGGAGGAGAAGGAGAACGAGCTGATCTAGTATCTCTCCACAATCCAATGC
CAACTGACCAACTGGCCATATTCGGAGCAATTTGAAGCCAATTTCCATCGCCTGGCGATCGCTCCATTCT
TGGCTATATGTTTTTCACCGTTACCCGGGGCCATTTTCAAAGACTCGTCGGCAAGATAAGATTGTGTCAC
TCGCTGTCTCTCTTCATTTGTCGAAGAATGCTGAGGAATTTCGCGATGACGTCGGCGAGTATTTTGAAGA
ATGAGAATAATTTGTATTTATACGAAAATCAGTTAGTGGAATTTTCTACAAAAACATGTTATCTATAGAT
AATTTTGTTGCAAAATATGTTGACTATGACAAAGATTGTATGTATATACCTTTAATGTATTCTCATTTTC
TTATGTATTTATAATGGCAATGATGATACTGATGATATTTTAAGATGATGCCAGACCAAAAGGCTTGAAT
TTCTGCGTCTTTTGCCGAACGCAGTGCATGTGCAATTGTTGTTTTTTGGAATATTCAATTTTCGGACTGT
CCGCTTTGATTTCAGTTTCTTGGCTTATTCAAAAAGCAAAGTAAAGCCAAAAAAGCGAGATGGCAATACC
AAATGCGGCAAAACGGTAGTGGAAGGAAAGGGGTGCGGGGCAGCGGAAGGAAGGGTGGGGCGGGGCGTGG
CGGGGTCTGTGGCTGGGCGCGACGTCACCGACGTTGGAGCCACTCCTTTGACCATGTGTGCGTGTGTGTA
TTATTCGTGTCTCGCCACTCGCCGGTTGTTTTTTTCTTTTTATGCTGCGCTCTCTCTAGCGCCATCTCGC
TTACGCATGCTCAACGCACCGCATGTTGCCGTTTCCTTTTATGCGTCATTTTGGCTCGAAATAGGCAATT
ATTTAAACAAAGATTAGTCAACGAAAACGCTAAAATAAATAAGTCTACAATATGGTTACTTATTGCCATG
TGTGTGCAGCCAACGATAGCAACAAAAGCAACAACACAGGTGGCTTTCCCTCTTTCACTTTTTGTTTGCA
AGCCGCGTGCGAGCAAGACGGCACGACCGGCAAACGCAATTACGCTGACAAAGAGCAGACGAAGTTTTGG
CGAAAAACATCAAGGCGCCTGATACGAATGCATTTGCAATAACAATTGCGATATTTAATATTGTTTATGA
AGCTGTTTGACTTCAAAACACACAAAAAAAAAAATAAAACAAATTATTTGAAAGAGAATTAGGAATCGGA
CGCTTATCGTTAGGGTAACAACAAGAAATGCTTACTGAGTCACAGCCTCTGGAAAACTGCCGCAAGCCAG
AGAGAGAGAGAAAAAGAGGGAGAGCAGCTTAGACCGCATGTGCTTGTGTGTGAGGCGTCTCTCTCTTCGT
CTCTGTTGCGCAAACGCATAGACTGCACTGAGAAAATCGATTACCTATTTTTTATGAATGAATATTTGCA
CTATTACTATTCAAAACTATTAAGATAGCAATCACATTCAATAGCCAAATACTATACCACCTGAGCGATG
CAACGAAATGATCAATTTGAGCAAAAATGCTGCATATTTAGGACGGCATCATTATAGAAATGCTTCTTGC
TGTGTACTTTTCTCTCGTCTGGCAGCTGTTTCGCCGTTATTGTTAAAACCGGCTTAAGTTAGGTGTGTTT
TCTACGACTAGTGAATGCCCTACTAGAAGATGTGTGTTGCACAAAATGTCCCTGGAATAACCAATTTGAA
GTGCAGATAGCAGTAAACGTAAGCTAATATGAATATTATTTAACTGTAATGTTTTAATATCGCTGGACAT
TACTAATAAACCCACTATAAACACATGTACATATGTATGTTTTGGCATACAATGAGTAGTTGGGGAAAAA
ATGTGTAAAAGCACCGTGACCATCACAGCATAAAGATAACCAGCTGAAGTATCGAATATGAGTAACCCCC
AAATTGAATCACATGCCGCAACTGATAGGACCCATGGAAGTACACTCTTCATGGCGATATACAAGACACA
CACAAGCACGAACACCCAGTTGCGGAGGAAATTCTCCGTAAATGAAAACCCAATCGGCGAACAATTCATA
CCCATATATGGTAAAAGTTTTGAACGCGACTTGAGAGCGGAGAGCATTGCGGCTGATAAGGTTTTAGCGC
TAAGCGGGCTTTATAAAACGGGCTGCGGGACCAGTTTTCATATCACTACCGTTTGAGTTCTTGTGCTGTG
TGGATACTCCTCCCGACACAAAGCCGCTCCATCAGCCAGCAGTCGTCTAATCCAGAGACCCCGGATCCAG
ATATCGACAAGTTTGTACAAAAAAGCAGGCTACAAAGCCACCATGGGACCTAAGAAAAAGAGGAAGGTGG
CGGCCGCTGACTACAAGGATGACGACGATAAATCTAGAATGGCTTCTAACTTTACTCAGTTCGTTCTCGT
CGACAATGGCGGAACTGGCGACGTGACTGTCGCCCCAAGCAACTTCGCTAACGGGATCGCTGAATGGATC
AGCTCTAACTCGCGTTCACAGGCTTACAAAGTAACCTGTAGCGTTCGTCAGAGCTCTGCGCAGAATCGCA
AATACACCATCAAAGTCGAGGTGCCTAAAGGCGCCTGGCGTTCGTACTTAAATATGGAACTAACCATTCC
AATTTTCGCCACGAATTCCGACTGCGAGCTTATTGTTAAGGCAATGCAAGGTCTCCTAAAAGATGGAAAC
CCGATTCCCTCAGCAATCGCAGCAAACTCCGGCATCTACGAGGCCAGCGGTTCCGGACGGGCTGACGCAT
TGGACGATTTTGATCTGGATATGCTGGGAAGTGACGCCCTCGATGATTTTGACCTTGACATGCTTGGTTC
GGATGCCCTTGATGACTTTGACCTCGACATGCTCGGCAGTGACGCCCTTGATGATTTCGACCTGGACATG
CTGATTAACTCTAGATGAAACCCAGCTTTCTTGTACAAAGTGGTGAGCTCCGCCACCATGGTGAGCAAGG
GCGAGGAGCTGTTCACCGGGGTGGTGCCCATCCTGGTCGAGCTGGACGGCGACGTAAACGGCCACAAGTT
CAGCGTGTCCGGCGAGGGCGAGGGCGATGCCACCTACGGCAAGCTGACCCTGAAGTTCATCTGCACCACC
GGCAAGCTGCCCGTGCCCTGGCCCACCCTCGTGACCACCCTGACCTACGGCGTGCAGTGCTTCAGCCGCT
ACCCCGACCACATGAAGCAGCACGACTTCTTCAAGTCCGCCATGCCCGAAGGCTACGTCCAGGAGCGCAC
CATCTTCTTCAAGGACGACGGCAACTACAAGACCCGCGCCGAGGTGAAGTTCGAGGGCGACACCCTGGTG
AACCGCATCGAGCTGAAGGGCATCGACTTCAAGGAGGACGGCAACATCCTGGGGCACAAGCTGGAGTACA
ACTACAACAGCCACAACGTCTATATCATGGCCGACAAGCAGAAGAACGGCATCAAGGTGAACTTCAAGAT
CCGCCACAACATCGAGGACGGCAGCGTGCAGCTCGCCGACCACTACCAGCAGAACACCCCCATCGGCGAC
GGCCCCGTGCTGCTGCCCGACAACCACTACCTGAGCACCCAGTCCGCCCTGAGCAAAGACCCCAACGAGA
AGCGCGATCACATGGTCCTGCTGGAGTTCGTGACCGCCGCCGGGATCACTCTCGGCATGGACGAGCTGTA
CAAGCACCGGTCCACGTGACGTAAGCTAGCAGGATCTTTGTGAAGGAACCTTACTTCTGTGGTGTGACAT
AATTGGACAAACTACCTACAGAGATTTAAAGCTCTAAGGTAAATATAAAATTTTTAAGTGTATAATGTGT
TAAACTACTGATTCTAATTGTTTGTGTATTTTAGATTCCAACCTATGGAACTGATGAATGGGAGCAGTGG
TGGAATGCCTTTAATGAGGAAAACCTGTTTTGCTCAGAAGAAATGCCATCTAGTGATGATGAGGCTACTG
CTGACTCTCAACATTCTACTCCTCCAAAAAAGAAGAGAAAGGTAGAAGACCCCAAGGACTTTCCTTCAGA
ATTGCTAAGTTTTTTGAGTCATGCTGTGTTTAGTAATAGAACTCTTGCTTGCTTTGCTATTTACACCACA
AAGGAAAAAGCTGCACTGCTATACAAGAAAATTATGGAAAAATATTCTGTAACCTTTATAAGTAGGCATA
ACAGTTATAATCATAACATACTGTTTTTTCTTACTCCACACAGGCATAGAGTGTCTGCTATTAATAACTA
TGCTCAAAAATTGTGTACCTTTAGCTTTTTAATTTGTAAAGGGGTTAATAAGGAATATTTGATGTATAGT
GCCTTGACTAGAGATCATAATCAGCCATACCACATTTGTAGAGGTTTTACTTGCTTTAAAAAACCTCCCA
CACCTCCCCCTGAACCTGAAACATAAAATGAATGCAATTGTTGTTGTTAACTTGTTTATTGCAGCTTATA
ATGGTTACAAATAAAGCAATAGCATCACAAATTTCACAAATAAAGCATTTTTTTCACTGCATTCTAGTTG
TGGTTTGTCCAAACTCATCAATGTATCTTATCATGTCTGGATCCCGTTTAAACTACGCGTAATTCAAACA
GGGTTCTGGCGTCGTTCTCGTACTGTTTTCCCCAGGCCAGTGCTTTAGCGTTATTGAAAAAGGAAGAGTA
TGAGTATTCAACATTTCCGTGTCGCCCTTATTCCCTTTTTTGCGGCATTTTGCCTTCCTGTTTTTGCTCA
CCCAGAAACGCTGGTGAAAGTAAAAGATGCTGAAGATCAGTTGGGTGCACGAGTGGGTTACATCGAACTG
GATCTCAACAGCGGTAAGATCCTTGAGAGTTTTCGCCCCGAAGAACGTTTTCCAATGATGAGCACTTTTA
AAGTTCTGCTATGTGGCGCGGTATTATCCCGTATTGACGCCGGGCAAGAGCAACTCGGTCGCCGCATACA
CTATTCTCAGAATGACTTGGTTGAGTACTCACCAGTCACAGAAAAGCATCTTACGGATGGCATGACAGTA
AGAGAATTATGCAGTGCTGCCATAACCATGAGTGATAACACTGCGGCCAACTTACTTCTGACAACGATCG
GAGGACCGAAGGAGCTAACCGCTTTTTTGCACAACATGGGGGATCATGTAACTCGCCTTGATCGTTGGGA
ACCGGAGCTGAATGAAGCCATACCAAACGACGAGCGTGACACCACGATGCCTGTAGCAATGGCAACAACG
TTGCGCAAACTATTAACTGGCGAACTACTTACTCTAGCTTCCCGGCAACAATTAATAGACTGGATGGAGG
CGGATAAAGTTGCAGGACCACTTCTGCGCTCGGCCCTTCCGGCTGGCTGGTTTATTGCTGATAAATCTGG
AGCCGGTGAGCGTGGGTCTCGCGGTATCATTGCAGCACTGGGGCCAGATGGTAAGCCCTCCCGTATCGTA
GTTATCTACACGACGGGGAGTCAGGCAACTATGGATGAACGAAATAGACAGATCGCTGAGATAGGTGCCT
CACTGATTAAGCATTGGTAACTGTCAGACCAAGTTTACTCATATATACTTTAGATTGATTTAAAACTTCA
TTTTTAATTTAAAAGGATCTAGGTGAAGATCCTTTTTGATAATCTCATGACCAAAATCCCTTAACGTGAG
TTTTCGTTCCACTGAGCGTCAGACCCCGTAGAAAAGATCAAAGGATCTTCTTGAGATCCTTTTTTTCTGC
GCGTAATCTGCTGCTTGCAAACAAAAAAACCACCGCTACCAGCGGTGGTTTGTTTGCCGGATCAAGAGCT
ACCAACTCTTTTTCCGAAGGTAACTGGCTTCAGCAGAGCGCAGATACCAAATACTGTCCTTCTAGTGTAG
CCGTAGTTAGGCCACCACTTCAAGAACTCTGTAGCACCGCCTACATACCTCGCTCTGCTAATCCTGTTAC
CAGTGGCTGCTGCCAGTGGCGATAAGTCGTGTCTTACCGGGTTGGACTCAAGACGATAGTTACCGGATAA
GGCGCAGCGGTCGGGCTGAACGGGGGGTTCGTGCACACAGCCCAGCTTGGAGCGAACGACCTACACCGAA
CTGAGATACCTACAGCGTGAGCTATGAGAAAGCGCCACGCTTCCCGAAGGGAGAAAGGCGGACAGGTATC
CGGTAAGCGGCAGGGTCGGAACAGGAGAGCGCACGAGGGAGCTTCCAGGGGGAAACGCCTGGTATCTTTA
TAGTCCTGTCGGGTTTCGCCACCTCTGACTTGAGCGTCGATTTTTGTGATGCTCGTCAGGGGGGCGGAGC
CTATGGAAAAACGCCAGCAACGCGGCCTTTTTACGGTTCCTGGCCTTTTGCTGGCCTTTTGCTCACATGT
TCTTTCCTGCGTTATCCCCTGATTCTGTGGATAACCGTATTACCGCCTTTGAGTGAGCTGATACCGCTCG
CCGCAGCCGAACGACCGAGCGCAGCGAGTCAGTGAGCGAGGAAGCGGAAGA
