>Addgene plasmid #78904 | pAct:MCP-VP64 | addgene partial sequence | sequence record 154069 | AC5 5'-ACACAAAGCCGCTCCATCAG-3'
AGTTTGTACAAAAAAGCAGGCTACAAAGCCACCATGGGACCTAAGAAAAAGAGGAAGGTGGCGGCCGCTG
ACTACAAGGATGACGACGATAAATCTAGAATGGCTTCTAACTTTACTCAGTTCGTTCTCGTCGACAATGG
CGGAACTGGCGACGTGACTGTCGCCCCAAGCAACTTCGCTAACGGGATCGCTGAATGGATCAGCTCTAAC
TCGCGTTCACAGGCTTACAAAGTAACCTGTAGCGTTCGTCAGAGCTCTGCGCAGAATCGCAAATACACCA
TCAAAGTCGAGGTGCCTAAAGGCGCCTGGCGTTCGTACTTAAATATGGAACTAACCATTCCAATTTTCGC
CACGAATTCCGACTGCGAGCTTATTGTTAAGGCAATGCAAGGTCTCCTAAAAGATGGAAACCCGATTCCC
TCAGCAATCGCAGCAAACTCCGGCATCTACGAGGCCAGCGGTTCCGGACGGGCTGACGCATTGGACGATT
TTGATCTGGATATGCTGGGAAGTGACGCCCTCGATGATTTTGACCTTGACATGCTTGGTTCGGATGCCCT
TGATGACTTTGACCTCGACATGCTCGGCAGTGACGCCCTTGATGATTTCGACCTGGACATGCTGATTAAC
TCTAGATGAAACCCAGCTTTCTTGTACAAAGTGGTGAGCTCCGCCACCATGGTGAGCAAGGGCGAGGAGC
TGTTCACCGGGGTGGTGCCCATCCTGGTCGAGCTGGACGGCGACGTAAACGGCCACAAGTTCAGCGTGTC
CGGCGAGGGCGAGGGCGATGCCACCTACGGCAAGCTGACCCTGAAGTTCATCTGCACCACCGGCAAGCTG
CCCGTGCCCTGG
