>Addgene plasmid #78904 | pAct:MCP-VP64 | addgene partial sequence | sequence record 154070 | EGFP-N 5'-CGTCGCCGTCCAGCTCGACCAG-3'
GCTCCTCGCCCTTGCTCACCATGGTGGCGGAGCTCACCACTTTGTACAAGAAAGCTGGGTTTCATCTAGA
GTTAATCAGCATGTCCAGGTCGAAATCATCAAGGGCGTCACTGCCGAGCATGTCGAGGTCAAAGTCATCA
AGGGCATCCGAACCAAGCATGTCAAGGTCAAAATCATCGAGGGCGTCACTTCCCAGCATATCCAGATCAA
AATCGTCCAATGCGTCAGCCCGTCCGGAACCGCTGGCCTCGTAGATGCCGGAGTTTGCTGCGATTGCTGA
GGGAATCGGGTTTCCATCTTTTAGGAGACCTTGCATTGCCTTAACAATAAGCTCGCAGTCGGAATTCGTG
GCGAAAATTGGAATGGTTAGTTCCATATTTAAGTACGAACGCCAGGCGCCTTTAGGCACCTCGACTTTGA
TGGTGTATTTGCGATTCTGCGCAGAGCTCTGACGAACGCTACAGGTTACTTTGTAAGCCTGTGAACGCGA
GTTAGAGCTGATCCATTCAGCGATCCCGTTAGCGAAGTTGCTTGGGGCGACAGTCACGTCGCCAGTTCCG
CCATTGTCGACGAGAACGAACTGAGTAAAGTTAGAAGCCATTCTAGATTTATCGTCGTCATCCTTGTAGT
CAGCGGCCGCCACCTTCCTCTTTTTCTTAGGTCCCATGGTGGCTTTGTAGCCTGCTTTTTTGTACAAACT
TGTCGATATCTGGATCCGGGGTCTCTGGATTAGACGACTGCTGGCTGATGGAGCGGCTTTGTGTCGGGAG
GAGTATCCACACAGCACAAGAACTCAAACGGTAGTGATATGAAAACTGGTCCCGCAGCCCGTTTTATAAA
GCCCGCTTAGCGCTAAAACCTTATCAGCCGCAATGCTCTCCGCTCTCAAGTCGCGTTCAAAACTTTTACC
ATATATGGGTATGAATTGTTCGCCGATTGGGTTTTCATTTACGGAGAATTTCCTCCGCAACTGGGTGTTC
GTGCTTGTGTGTGTCTTGTATATCGCCATGAA
